>Addgene plasmid #111788 | pLU-CMV-Flag-hSesn2 Q340A/D341A | addgene full sequence | sequence record 212691 | Addgene NGS Result
AGCCCGACCGCTGCGCCTTATCCGGTAACTATCGTCTTGAGTCCAACCCGGTAAGACACGACTTATCGCC
ACTGGCAGCAGCCACTGGTAACAGGATTAGCAGAGCGAGGTATGTAGGCGGTGCTACAGAGTTCTTGAAG
TGGTGGCCTAACTACGGCTACACTAGAAGAACAGTATTTGGTATCTGCGCTCTGCTGAAGCCAGTTACCT
TCGGAAAAAGAGTTGGTAGCTCTTGATCCGGCAAACAAACCACCGCTGGTAGCGGTGGTTTTTTTGTTTG
CAAGCAGCAGATTACGCGCAGAAAAAAAGGATCTCAAGAAGATCCTTTGATCTTTTCTACGGGGTCTGAC
GCTCAGTGGAACGAAAACTCACGTTAAGGGATTTTGGTCATGAGATTATCAAAAAGGATCTTCACCTAGA
TCCTTTTAAATTAAAAATGAAGTTTTAAATCAATCTAAAGTATATATGAGTAAACTTGGTCTGACAGTTA
CCAATGCTTAATCAGTGAGGCACCTATCTCAGCGATCTGTCTATTTCGTTCATCCATAGTTGCCTGACTC
CCCGTCGTGTAGATAACTACGATACGGGAGGGCTTACCATCTGGCCCCAGTGCTGCAATGATACCGCGAG
ACCCACGCTCACCGGCTCCAGATTTATCAGCAATAAACCAGCCAGCCGGAAGGGCCGAGCGCAGAAGTGG
TCCTGCAACTTTATCCGCCTCCATCCAGTCTATTAATTGTTGCCGGGAAGCTAGAGTAAGTAGTTCGCCA
GTTAATAGTTTGCGCAACGTTGTTGCCATTGCTACAGGCATCGTGGTGTCACGCTCGTCGTTTGGTATGG
CTTCATTCAGCTCCGGTTCCCAACGATCAAGGCGAGTTACATGATCCCCCATGTTGTGCAAAAAAGCGGT
TAGCTCCTTCGGTCCTCCGATCGTTGTCAGAAGTAAGTTGGCCGCAGTGTTATCACTCATGGTTATGGCA
GCACTGCATAATTCTCTTACTGTCATGCCATCCGTAAGATGCTTTTCTGTGACTGGTGAGTACTCAACCA
AGTCATTCTGAGAATAGTGTATGCGGCGACCGAGTTGCTCTTGCCCGGCGTCAATACGGGATAATACCGC
GCCACATAGCAGAACTTTAAAAGTGCTCATCATTGGAAAACGTTCTTCGGGGCGAAAACTCTCAAGGATC
TTACCGCTGTTGAGATCCAGTTCGATGTAACCCACTCGTGCACCCAACTGATCTTCAGCATCTTTTACTT
TCACCAGCGTTTCTGGGTGAGCAAAAACAGGAAGGCAAAATGCCGCAAAAAAGGGAATAAGGGCGACACG
GAAATGTTGAATACTCATACTCTTCCTTTTTCAATATTATTGAAGCATTTATCAGGGTTATTGTCTCATG
AGCGGATACATATTTGAATGTATTTAGAAAAATAAACAAATAGGGGTTCCGCGCACATTTCCCCGAAAAG
TGCCACCTGACGTCTAAGAAACCATTATTATCATGACATTAACCTATAAAAATAGGCGTATCACGAGGCC
CTTTCGTCTCGCGCGTTTCGGTGATGACGGTGAAAACCTCTGACACATGCAGCTCCCGGAGACGGTCACA
GCTTGTCTGTAAGCGGATGCCGGGAGCAGACAAGCCCGTCAGGGCGCGTCAGCGGGTGTTGGCGGGTGTC
GGGGCTGGCTTAACTATGCGGCATCAGAGCAGATTGTACTGAGAGTGCACCATATGCGGTGTGAAATACC
GCACAGATGCGTAAGGAGAAAATACCGCATCAGGCGCCATTCGCCATTCAGGCTGCGCAACTGTTGGGAA
GGGCGATCGGTGCGGGCCTCTTCGCTATTACGCCAGCTGGCGAAAGGGGGATGTGCTGCAAGGCGATTAA
GTTGGGTAACGCCAGGGTTTTCCCAGTCACGACGTTGTAAAACGACGGCCAGTGCCAAGCTGACGCGTGT
AGTCTTATGCAATACTCTTGTAGTCTTGCAACATGGTAACGATGAGTTAGCAACATGCCTTACAAGGAGA
GAAAAAGCACCGTGCATGCCGATTGGTGGAAGTAAGGTGGTACGATCGTGCCTTATTAGGAAGGCAACAG
ACGGGTCTGACATGGATTGGACGAACCACTGAATTGCCGCATTGCAGAGATATTGTATTTAAGTGCCTAG
CTCGATACATAAACGGGTCTCTCTGGTTAGACCAGATCTGAGCCTGGGAGCTCTCTGGCTAACTAGGGAA
CCCACTGCTTAAGCCTCAATAAAGCTTGCCTTGAGTGCTTCAAGTAGTGTGTGCCCGTCTGTTGTGTGAC
TCTGGTAACTAGAGATCCCTCAGACCCTTTTAGTCAGTGTGGAAAATCTCTAGCAGTGGCGCCCGAACAG
GGACTTGAAAGCGAAAGGGAAACCAGAGGAGCTCTCTCGACGCAGGACTCGGCTTGCTGAAGCGCGCACG
GCAAGAGGCGAGGGGCGGCGACTGGTGAGTACGCCAAAAATTTTGACTAGCGGAGGCTAGAAGGAGAGAG
ATGGGTGCGAGAGCGTCAGTATTAAGCGGGGGAGAATTAGATCGCGATGGGAAAAAATTCGGTTAAGGCC
AGGGGGAAAGAAAAAATATAAATTAAAACATATAGTATGGGCAAGCAGGGAGCTAGAACGATTCGCAGTT
AATCCTGGCCTGTTAGAAACATCAGAAGGCTGTAGACAAATACTGGGACAGCTACAACCATCCCTTCAGA
CAGGATCAGAAGAACTTAGATCATTATATAATACAGTAGCAACCCTCTATTGTGTGCATCAAAGGATAGA
GATAAAAGACACCAAGGAAGCTTTAGACAAGATAGAGGAAGAGCAAAACAAAAGTAAGACCACCGCACAG
CAAGCGGCCGCTGATCTTCAGACCTGGAGGAGGAGATATGAGGGACAATTGGAGAAGTGAATTATATAAA
TATAAAGTAGTAAAAATTGAACCATTAGGAGTAGCACCCACCAAGGCAAAGAGAAGAGTGGTGCAGAGAG
AAAAAAGAGCAGTGGGAATAGGAGCTTTGTTCCTTGGGTTCTTGGGAGCAGCAGGAAGCACTATGGGCGC
AGCGTCAATGACGCTGACGGTACAGGCCAGACAATTATTGTCTGGTATAGTGCAGCAGCAGAACAATTTG
CTGAGGGCTATTGAGGCGCAACAGCATCTGTTGCAACTCACAGTCTGGGGCATCAAGCAGCTCCAGGCAA
GAATCCTGGCTGTGGAAAGATACCTAAAGGATCAACAGCTCCTGGGGATTTGGGGTTGCTCTGGAAAACT
CATTTGCACCACTGCTGTGCCTTGGAATGCTAGTTGGAGTAATAAATCTCTGGAACAGATTTGGAATCAC
ACGACCTGGATGGAGTGGGACAGAGAAATTAACAATTACACAAGCTTAATACACTCCTTAATTGAAGAAT
CGCAAAACCAGCAAGAAAAGAATGAACAAGAATTATTGGAATTAGATAAATGGGCAAGTTTGTGGAATTG
GTTTAACATAACAAATTGGCTGTGGTATATAAAATTATTCATAATGATAGTAGGAGGCTTGGTAGGTTTA
AGAATAGTTTTTGCTGTACTTTCTATAGTGAATAGAGTTAGGCAGGGATATTCACCATTATCGTTTCAGA
CCCACCTCCCAACCCCGAGGGGACCCGACAGGCCCGAAGGAATAGAAGAAGAAGGTGGAGAGAGAGACAG
AGACAGATCCATTCGATTAGTGAACGGATCTCGACGGTATCGGTTAACTTTTAAAAGAAAAGGGGGGATT
GGGGGGTACAGTGCAGGGGAAAGAATAGTAGACATAATAGCAACAGACATACAAACTAAAGAATTACAAA
AACAAATTACAAAATTCAAAATTTTATCGATAAGCTTGGGAGTTCCGCGTTACATAACTTACGGTAAATG
GCCCGCCTGGCTGACCGCCCAACGACCCCCGCCCATTGACGTCAATAATGACGTATGTTCCCATAGTAAC
GCCAATAGGGACTTTCCATTGACGTCAATGGGTGGAGTATTTACGGTAAACTGCCCACTTGGCAGTACAT
CAAGTGTATCATATGCCAAGTACGCCCCCTATTGACGTCAATGACGGTAAATGGCCCGCCTGGCATTATG
CCCAGTACATGACCTTATGGGACTTTCCTACTTGGCAGTACATCTACGTATTAGTCATCGCTATTACCAT
GGTGATGCGGTTTTGGCAGTACATCAATGGGCGTGGATAGCGGTTTGACTCACGGGGATTTCCAAGTCTC
CACCCCATTGACGTCAATGGGAGTTTGTTTTGGCACCAAAATCAACGGGACTTTCCAAAATGTCGTAACA
ACTCCGCCCCATTGACGCAAATGGGCGGTAGGCGTGTACGGTGGGAGGTCTATATAAGCAGAGCTCGTTT
AGTGAACCGTCAGATCGCCTGGAGACGCCATCCACGCTGTTTTGACCTCCATAGAAGACACCGACTCTAG
CCACCATGGACTACAAAGACGATGACGACAAGTCTAGAATGATCGTGGCGGACTCCGAGTGCCGCGCAGA
GCTCAAGGACTACCTGCGGTTCGCCCCGGGCGGCGTCGGCGACTCGGGCCCCGGAGAGGAGCAGAGGGAG
AGCCGGGCTCGGCGAGGCCCTCGAGGGCCCAGCGCCTTCATCCCCGTGGAGGAGGTCCTTCGGGAGGGGG
CTGAGAGCCTCGAGCAGCACCTGGGGCTGGAGGCACTGATGTCCTCTGGGCGAGTAGACAACCTGGCAGT
GGTGATGGGCCTGCACCCTGACTACTTTACCAGCTTCTGGCGCCTGCACTACCTGCTGCTGCACACGGAT
GGTCCCTTGGCCAGCTCCTGGCGCCACTACATTGCCATCATGGCTGCCGCCCGCCATCAGTGTTCTTACC
TGGTAGGCTCCCACATGGCCGAGTTTCTGCAGACTGGTGGTGACCCTGAGTGGCTGCTGGGCCTCCACCG
GGCCCCCGAGAAGCTGCGCAAACTCAGCGAGATCAACAAGTTGCTGGCGCATCGGCCATGGCTCATCACC
AAGGAACACATCCAGGCCTTGCTGAAGACCGGCGAGCACACTTGGTCCCTGGCCGAGCTCATTCAGGCTC
TGGTCCTGCTCACCCACTGCCACTCGCTCTCCTCCTTCGTGTTTGGCTGTGGCATCCTCCCTGAGGGGGA
TGCAGATGGCAGCCCTGCCCCCCAGGCACCTACACCCCCTAGTGAACAGAGCAGCCCCCCAAGCAGGGAC
CCGTTGAACAACTCTGGGGGCTTTGAGTCTGCCCGCGACGTGGAGGCGCTGATGGAGCGCATGCAGCAGC
TGCAGGAGAGCCTGCTGCGGGATGAGGGGACGTCCCAGGAGGAGATGGAGAGCCGCTTTGAGCTGGAGAA
GTCAGAGAGCCTGCTGGTGACCCCCTCAGCTGACATCCTGGAGCCCTCTCCACACCCAGACATGCTGTGC
TTTGTGGAAGACCCTACTTTCGGATATGAGGACTTCACTCGGAGAGGGGCTCAGGCACCCCCTACCTTCC
GGGCCGCGGCTTATACCTGGGAAGACCATGGCTACTCGCTGATCCAGCGGCTTTACCCTGAGGGTGGGCA
GCTGCTGGATGAGAAGTTCCAGGCAGCCTATAGCCTCACCTACAATACCATCGCCATGCACAGTGGTGTG
GACACCTCCGTGCTCCGCAGGGCCATCTGGAACTATATCCACTGCGTCTTTGGCATCAGATATGATGACT
ATGATTATGGGGAGGTGAACCAGCTCCTGGAGCGGAACCTCAAGGTCTATATCAAGACAGTGGCCTGCTA
CCCAGAGAAGACCACCCGAAGAATGTACAACCTCTTCTGGAGGCACTTCCGCCACTCAGAGAAGGTCCAC
GTGAACTTGCTGCTCCTGGAGGCGCGCATGCAAGCCGCTCTGCTGTACGCCCTCCGTGCCATCACCCGCT
ACATGACCTGAGTCGACAATCAACCTCTGGATTACAAAATTTGTGAAAGATTGACTGGTATTCTTAACTA
TGTTGCTCCTTTTACGCTATGTGGATACGCTGCTTTAATGCCTTTGTATCATGCTATTGCTTCCCGTATG
GCTTTCATTTTCTCCTCCTTGTATAAATCCTGGTTGCTGTCTCTTTATGAGGAGTTGTGGCCCGTTGTCA
GGCAACGTGGCGTGGTGTGCACTGTGTTTGCTGACGCAACCCCCACTGGTTGGGGCATTGCCACCACCTG
TCAGCTCCTTTCCGGGACTTTCGCTTTCCCCCTCCCTATTGCCACGGCGGAACTCATCGCCGCCTGCCTT
GCCCGCTGCTGGACAGGGGCTCGGCTGTTGGGCACTGACAATTCCGTGGTGTTGTCGGGGAAGCTGACGT
CCTTTCCATGGCTGCTCGCCTGTGTTGCCACCTGGATTCTGCGCGGGACGTCCTTCTGCTACGTCCCTTC
GGCCCTCAATCCAGCGGACCTTCCTTCCCGCGGCCTGCTGCCGGCTCTGCGGCCTCTTCCGCGTCTTCGC
CTTCGCCCTCAGACGAGTCGGATCTCCCTTTGGGCCGCCTCCCCGCCTGGAATTCGAGCTCGGTACCTTT
AAGACCAATGACTTACAAGGCAGCTGTAGATCTTAGCCACTTTTTAAAAGAAAAGGGGGGACTGGAAGGG
CTAATTCACTCCCAACGAAGACAAGATCTGCTTTTTGCTTGTACTGGGTCTCTCTGGTTAGACCAGATCT
GAGCCTGGGAGCTCTCTGGCTAACTAGGGAACCCACTGCTTAAGCCTCAATAAAGCTTGCCTTGAGTGCT
TCAAGTAGTGTGTGCCCGTCTGTTGTGTGACTCTGGTAACTAGAGATCCCTCAGACCCTTTTAGTCAGTG
TGGAAAATCTCTAGCAGTAGTAGTTCATGTCATCTTATTATTCAGTATTTATAACTTGCAAAGAAATGAA
TATCAGAGAGTGAGAGGAACTTGTTTATTGCAGCTTATAATGGTTACAAATAAAGCAATAGCATCACAAA
TTTCACAAATAAAGCATTTTTTTCACTGCATTCTAGTTGTGGTTTGTCCAAACTCATCAATGTATCTTAT
CATGTCTGGCTCTAGCTATCCCGCCCCTAACTCCGCCCATCCCGCCCCTAACTCCGCCCAGTTCCGCCCA
TTCTCCGCCCCATGGCTGACTAATTTTTTTTATTTATGCAGAGGCCGAGGCCGCCTCGGCCTCTGAGCTA
TTCCAGAAGTAGTGAGGAGGCTTTTTTGGAGGCCTAGGCTTTTGCGGGCCCAAATTCGTAATCATGTCAT
AGCTGTTTCCTGTGTGAAATTGTTATCCGCTCACAATTCCACACAACATACGAGCCGGAAGCATAAAGTG
TAAAGCCTGGGGTGCCTAATGAGTGAGCTAACTCACATTAATTGCGTTGCGCTCACTGCCCGCTTTCCAG
TCGGGAAACCTGTCGTGCCAGCTGCATTAATGAATCGGCCAACGCGCGGGGAGAGGCGGTTTGCGTATTG
GGCGCTCTTCCGCTTCCTCGCTCACTGACTCGCTGCGCTCGGTCGTTCGGCTGCGGCGAGCGGTATCAGC
TCACTCAAAGGCGGTAATACGGTTATCCACAGAATCAGGGGATAACGCAGGAAAGAACATGTGAGCAAAA
GGCCAGCAAAAGGCCAGGAACCGTAAAAAGGCCGCGTTGCTGGCGTTTTTCCATAGGCTCCGCCCCCCTG
ACGAGCATCACAAAAATCGACGCTCAAGTCAGAGGTGGCGAAACCCGACAGGACTATAAAGATACCAGGC
GTTTCCCCCTGGAAGCTCCCTCGTGCGCTCTCCTGTTCCGACCCTGCCGCTTACCGGATACCTGTCCGCC
TTTCTCCCTTCGGGAAGCGTGGCGCTTTCTCATAGCTCACGCTGTAGGTATCTCAGTTCGGTGTAGGTCG
TTCGCTCCAAGCTGGGCTGTGTGCACGAACCCCCCGTTC
Features (pLannotate 1.2.2; 26 found; start..end, strand, type, name):
    488..1348    -  CDS            AmpR: β-lactamase; bla; confers resistance to ampicillin, carbenicillin, and related antibiotics
   1349..1453    -  promoter       AmpR promoter: bla
   1548..1583    +  CDS            rop (fragment): Rop protein, which maintains plasmids at low copy number; rop
   1685..1784    +  misc_feature   bom (fragment): basis of mobility region from pBR322
   1790..1944    -  CDS            lacZα (fragment): LacZα fragment of β-galactosidase; lacZ fragment
   1958..2184    +  promoter       RSV promoter: Rous sarcoma virus enhancer/promoter
   2185..2365    +  LTR            5' LTR (truncated): truncated 5' long terminal repeat (LTR) from HIV-1
   2412..2537    +  misc_feature   HIV-1 Ψ: packaging signal of human immunodeficiency virus type 1
   2521..2884    +  CDS            HIV-1 gag (fragment): gag protein from human immunodeficiency virus 1; gag
   3030..3263    +  misc_feature   RRE: The Rev response element (RRE) of HIV-1 allows for Rev-dependent mRNA export from the nucleus to the cytoplasm.
   3640..3740    +  CDS            Rev (fragment): human immunodeficiency virus 1 (HIV-1) Rev protein; rev; enhances nuclear export of unspliced and incompletely spliced viral mRNAs
   3759..3875    +  misc_feature   cPPT/CTS: central polypurine tract and central termination sequence of HIV-1
   3898..4201    +  enhancer       CMV enhancer: human cytomegalovirus immediate early enhancer
   4202..4405    +  promoter       CMV promoter: human cytomegalovirus (CMV) immediate early promoter
   4488..4508    +  CDS            3xFLAG (fragment): three tandem FLAG® epitope tags
   4519..5958    +  CDS            SESN2: SESN2_HUMAN - Also known as Hi95 From Homo sapiens (Human).
   5968..6556    +  misc_feature   WPRE: woodchuck hepatitis virus posttranscriptional regulatory element
   6573..6641    +  CDS            nef (fragment): NEF_HV1Z2 - Experimental evidence at protein level: Swiss-Prot protein existence level 1. Extracellular Nef protein targets CD4(+) T-lymphocytes for apoptosis by interacting with CXCR4 surface receptors. From Human immunodeficiency virus type 1 group M subtype D (isolate Z2/CDC-Z34) (HIV-1).
   6643..6876    +  LTR            3' LTR (ΔU3): self-inactivating 3' long terminal repeat (LTR) from HIV-1
   6948..7069    +  polyA_signal   SV40 poly(A) signal: SV40 polyadenylation signal
   7109..7244    +  rep_origin     SV40 ori: SV40 origin of replication
   7300..7316    -  protein_bind   lac operator: The lac repressor binds to the lac operator to inhibit transcription in E. coli. This inhibition can be relieved by adding lactose or isopropyl-β-D-thiogalactopyranoside (IPTG). lac repressor encoded by lacI
   7324..7354    -  promoter       lac promoter: promoter for the E. coli lac operon
   7369..7390    -  protein_bind   CAP binding site: CAP binding activates transcription in the presence of cAMP. E. coli catabolite activator protein
   7403..7495    -  CDS            lacI (fragment): lac repressor; lacI; The lac repressor binds to the lac operator to inhibit transcription in E. coli. This inhibition can be relieved by adding lactose or isopropyl-β-D-thiogalactopyranoside (IPTG).
   7678..317     -  rep_origin     ori (across the origin): high-copy-number ColE1/pMB1/pBR322/pUC origin of replication
