[The description below was written by a language model from this plasmid's Addgene catalogue record and pLannotate feature annotations shown in this document.]
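Description:
pLU-CMV-Flag-hSesn2 Q340A/D341A is a third-generation, self-inactivating HIV-1-based lentiviral transfer plasmid of about 7.9 kb, built on the pLU-CMV backbone. It can be used either for direct transfection of mammalian cells or for producing lentiviral particles. In bacteria it is maintained through a ColE1/pUC-type origin and selected with ampicillin via the β-lactamase gene. The annotation also picks up small remnants of rop, bom, lacZα, lacI and lac promoter/operator sequences, which appear to be non-functional leftovers of earlier cloning vectors. No mammalian selection marker or fluorescent reporter is annotated.

The viral portion begins with an RSV promoter fused to a truncated 5' LTR, an arrangement that allows Tat-independent transcription of the genomic RNA in packaging cells. This is followed by the Ψ packaging signal with a partial gag sequence, the Rev response element for nuclear export of the unspliced RNA, and the cPPT/CTS, which aids nuclear import of the reverse-transcribed genome. The internal expression cassette uses the CMV enhancer and promoter to drive human Sestrin2 (SESN2) carrying an N-terminal Flag tag; the short tag match annotated as a 3xFLAG fragment is consistent with a single Flag epitope. The coding sequence carries the Q340A/D341A double substitution. A WPRE downstream enhances transcript stability and expression, and the ΔU3 3' LTR inactivates the LTR promoter after integration. An SV40 poly(A) signal and SV40 origin lie outside the viral unit.

The associated study dissected separate Sestrin2 domains that control reactive oxygen species and mTOR signalling, so this plasmid presumably serves as a point-mutant comparison to the wild-type protein. The record does not state which function these two substitutions affect.
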