Addgene plasmid #111788: pLU-CMV-Flag-hSesn2 Q340A/D341A
Purpose: Mammalian expression or 3rd generation lentivirus generation of hSesn2
Depositing lab: Jun Hee Lee. Depositing organization: University of Michigan. Publication: Janus-faced Sestrin2 controls ROS and mTOR signalling through two separate functional domains. Kim H, An S, Ro SH, Teixeira F, Park GJ, Kim C, Cho CS, Kim JS, Jakob U, Lee JH, Cho US. Nat Commun. 2015 Nov 27;6:10025. doi: 10.1038/ncomms10025. PubMed 26612684.
Backbone
  Vector backbone: pLU-CMV
  Vector type: Mammalian Expression, Lentiviral
Growth in bacteria
  Bacterial resistance: Ampicillin, 100 μg/mL
  Growth temperature: 37°C
  Growth strain: NEB Stable
  Copy number: Unknown
Gene/Insert
  Gene/Insert name: hSesn2
  Species: H. sapiens (human)
  Mutation: Q340A/D341A
  Entrez Gene: SESN2 (a.k.a. HI95, SES2, SEST2)
  Tag / fusion protein: Flag (N terminal on insert)
  Cloning method: Restriction Enzyme; 5′ cloning site unknown (unknown if destroyed); 3′ cloning site unknown (unknown if destroyed)
  Sequencing primers: 5′ CMV-F
Terms and licenses: Academic/Nonprofit Terms; Industry Terms: Not Available to Industry
How to cite: pLU-CMV-Flag-hSesn2 Q340A/D341A was a gift from Jun Hee Lee (Addgene plasmid # 111788 ; http://n2t.net/addgene:111788 ; RRID:Addgene_111788)
