>Addgene plasmid #111788 | pLU-CMV-Flag-hSesn2 Q340A/D341A | depositor partial sequence | sequence record 210008 | CMV
NTGGNANNTAGCAGACTGTTTAGTGAACCGTCAGATCGCCTGGAGACGCCATCCACGCTGTTTTGACCTC
CATAGAAGACACCGACTCTAGCCACCATGGACTACAAAGACGATGACGACAAGTCTAGAATGATCGTGGC
GGACTCCGAGTGCCGCGCAGAGCTCAAGGACTACCTGCGGTTCGCCCCGGGCGGCGTCGGCGACTCGGGC
CCCGGAGAGGAGCAGAGGGAGAGCCGGGCTCGGCGAGGCCCTCGAGGGCCCAGCGCCTTCATCCCCGTGG
AGGAGGTCCTTCGGGAGGGGGCTGAGAGCCTCGAGCAGCACCTGGGGCTGGAGGCACTGATGTCCTCTGG
GCGAGTAGACAACCTGGCAGTGGTGATGGGCCTGCACCCTGACTACTTTACCAGCTTCTGGCGCCTGCAC
TACCTGCTGCTGCACACGGATGGTCCCTTGGCCAGCTCCTGGCGCCACTACATTGCCATCATGGCTGCCG
CCCGCCATCAGTGTTCTTACCTGGTAGGCTCCCACATGGCCGAGTTTCTGCAGACTGGTGGTGACCCTGA
GTGGCTGCTGGGCCTCCACCGGGCCCCCGAGAAGCTGCGCAAACTCAGCGAGATCAACAAGTTGCTGGCG
CATCGGCCATGGCTCATCACCAAGGAACACATCCAGGCCTTGCTGAAGACCGGCGAGCACACTTGGTCCC
TGGCCGAGCTCATTCAGGCTCTGGTCCTGCTCACCCACTGCCACTCGCTCTCCTCCTTCGTGTTTGGCTG
TGGCATCCTCCCTGAGGGGGATGCAGATGGCAGCCCTGCCCCCCAGGCACCTACACCCCCTAGTGAACAG
AGCAGCCCCCCAAGCAGGGACCCGTTGAACAACTCTGGGGGCTTTGAGTCTGCCCGCGACGTGGANGCGC
TGATGGANCGCATGCAGCANC
