>Addgene plasmid #111788 | pLU-CMV-Flag-hSesn2 Q340A/D341A | depositor partial sequence | sequence record 210009 | 3' hSesn2
NGGAGGCGTNGCAGAGCGGCTNCATGCGCGCCTCCAGGAGCAGCAAGTTCACGTGGACCTTCTCTGAGTT
GGCGGAAGTGCCTCCAGAAGAGGTTGTACATTCTTCGGGTGGTCTTCTCTGGGTAGCAGGCCACTGTCTT
GATATAGACCTTGAGGTTCCGCTCCAGGAGCTGGTTCACCTCCCCATAATCATAGTCATCATATCTGATG
CCAAAGACGCAGTGGATATAGTTCCAGATGGCCCTGCGGAGCACGGAGGTGTCCACACCACTGTGCATGG
CGATGGTATTGTAGGTGAGGCTATAGGCTGCCTGGAACTTCTCATCCAGCAGCTGCCCACCCTCAGGGTA
AAGCCGCTGGATCAGCGAGTAGCCATGGTCTTCCCAGGTATAAGCCGCGGCCCGGAAGGTAGGGGGTGCC
TGAGCCCCTCTCCGAGTGAAGTCCTCATATCCGAAAGTAGGGTCTTCCACAAAGCACAGCATGTCTGGGT
GTGGAGAGGGCTCCAGGATGTCAGCTGAGGGGGTCACCAGCAGGCTCTCTGACTTCTCCAGCTCAAAGCG
GCTCTCCATCTCCTCCTGGGACGTCCCCTCATCCCGCAGCAGGCTCTCCTGCAGCTGCTGCATGCGCTCC
ATCAGCGCCTCCACGTCGCGGGCAGACTCAAAGCCCCCAGAGTTGTTCAACGGGTCCCTGCTTGGGGGGC
TGCTCTGTTCACTAGGGGGTGTAGGTGCCTGGGGGGCAGGGCTGCCATCTGCATCCCCCTCAGGGAGGAT
GCCACAGCCAAACACGAAGGAGGAGAGCGAGTGGCAGTGGGTGAGCAGGACCAGAGCCTGAATGAGCTCG
GCCAGGGACCAAGTGTGCTCGCCGGTCTTCAGCAAGGCCTGGATGTGTTCCTTGGTGATGAGCCATGGCC
GATGCGCCAGCAACTTGTTGA
